Addgene plasmid #132998: pFE-sfGFP
Purpose: pFE carrying a sfGFP gene
Depositing lab: David Savage. Depositing organization: University of California, Berkeley. Publication: DABs are inorganic carbon pumps found throughout prokaryotic phyla. Desmarais JJ, Flamholz AI, Blikstad C, Dugan EJ, Laughlin TG, Oltrogge LM, Chen AW, Wetmore K, Diamond S, Wang JY, Savage DF. Nat Microbiol. 2019 Aug 12. pii: 10.1038/s41564-019-0520-8. doi: 10.1038/s41564-019-0520-8. PubMed 31406332.
Backbone
  Vector backbone: pFE
  Backbone size w/o insert (bp): 3132
  Total vector size (bp): 3871
  Vector type: Bacterial Expression
Growth in bacteria
  Bacterial resistance: Kanamycin, 50 μg/mL
  Growth temperature: 37°C
  Growth strain: DH5alpha
  Copy number: Unknown
Gene/Insert
  Gene/Insert name: sfGFP
  Species: Synthetic
  Insert size (bp): 714
  Promoter: tetR
  Tag / fusion protein: 6xhis (C terminal on insert)
  Cloning method: Unknown
  Sequencing primers: 5′ CCTTTCGTCTTCACCTCGAG
Terms and licenses: Academic/Nonprofit Terms; Industry Terms: Not Available to Industry
How to cite: pFE-sfGFP was a gift from David Savage (Addgene plasmid # 132998 ; http://n2t.net/addgene:132998 ; RRID:Addgene_132998)
