[The description below was written by a language model from this plasmid's Addgene catalogue record and pLannotate feature annotations shown in this document.]
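Description:
pFE-sfGFP is a small (about 3.9 kb) bacterial expression plasmid built on the pFE backbone and carrying a synthetic superfolder GFP gene. It replicates in E. coli from a ColE1/pMB1-type origin, which the annotation describes as high-copy, although the catalogue entry lists copy number as unknown. It is selected with kanamycin through the neo/nptII aminoglycoside phosphotransferase gene, which is followed by a lambda t0 terminator. The short fragments of the β-lactamase gene, a second bla promoter piece and the Tn5 transposase gene picked up by the annotation are most plausibly cloning remnants and would not be expected to be functional. No ampicillin resistance is recorded.

The payload is a tetracycline-regulated expression cassette. The catalogue lists the promoter as "tetR". The feature table shows that the sfGFP coding sequence is driven by PLtetO-1, a phage lambda PL derivative containing tet operator sites. The Tn10 TetR repressor is encoded on the opposite strand directly downstream of a bla (AmpR) promoter, which presumably drives it constitutively. TetR holds the promoter off until a tetracycline-class inducer relieves repression, so expression can be induced when wanted. The 714 bp reporter open reading frame was labelled SiriusGFP by the automated annotation, probably because it matched the nearest GFP variant in its database, whereas the depositor identifies it as sfGFP. It carries a C-terminal 6xHis tag for affinity purification or detection and is followed by the rrnB T1 terminator.

The stated purpose is only that this is pFE carrying sfGFP. That would suit use as a fluorescent reporter or control for the inducible pFE vector, but the record does not say so.
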