Features (pLannotate 1.2.2; 13 found; start..end, strand, type, name):
    112..151     -  CDS            AmpR (fragment): β-lactamase; bla; confers resistance to ampicillin, carbenicillin, and related antibiotics
    152..194     -  promoter       AmpR promoter (fragment): bla
    236..859     -  CDS            TetR: tetracycline repressor TetR; tetR from transposon Tn10; TetR binds to the tetracycline operator tetO to inhibit transcription. This inhibition can be relieved by adding tetracycline or doxycycline.
    860..964     -  promoter       AmpR promoter: bla
   1140..1728    -  rep_origin     ori: high-copy-number ColE1/pMB1/pBR322/pUC origin of replication
   1816..1910    -  terminator     lambda t0 terminator: transcription terminator from phage lambda
   1944..2735    -  CDS            neo: KKA2_KLEPN - Also known as kan, nptII. Experimental evidence at protein level: Swiss-Prot protein existence level 1. Resistance to kanamycin, neomycin, paromomycin, ribostamycin, butirosin and gentamicin B. From Klebsiella pneumoniae.
   2767..2886    -  CDS            tnpA (fragment): TN5P_ECOLX - Also known as tnp. Experimental evidence at protein level: Swiss-Prot protein existence level 1. Mediates transposition of transposon Tn5 by a 'cut and paste' mechanism. First, the monomeric transposase binds the 19 bp inverted DNA repeats flanking the transposon. Then, dimerization of the DNA- bound transposase creates a synaptic DNA complex. After nicking of the first DNA strand, excision of the transposon proceeds through a series of intermediates. The transposase then mediates the insertion of the transposon at a new site by strand transfer. The activity of the wild- type tran
   2953..3026    +  promoter       PLtetO-1 promoter: modified phage lambda PL promoter with tet operator sites (Lutz and Bujard, 1997)
   3060..3773    +  CDS            SiriusGFP: enhanced GFP (EGFP) derivative that exhibits robust folding and enhanced photostability (Zhong et al., 2019) mammalian codon-optimized
   3780..3797    +  CDS            6xHis: 6xHis affinity tag
   3801..3824    -  misc_feature   MCS (fragment): pBluescript multiple cloning site
   3848..63      +  terminator     rrnB T1 terminator (across the origin): Escherichia coli rrnB; transcription terminator T1 from the E. coli rrnB gene
>Addgene plasmid #132998 | pFE-sfGFP | addgene full sequence | sequence record 296506 | Addgene NGS Result
AAAGACTGGGCCTTTCGTTTTATCTGTTGTTTGTCGGTGAACGCTCTCCTGAGTAGGACAAATCCGCCGC
CGCTAGCAGTTCGTAGACGGAAACAAACGCAGAATCCAAGCAAAAGGGAATAAGGGCGACACGGAAATGT
TGAATACTCATACTCTTCCTTTTTCAATATTATTGAAGCATTTATCAGGGTTATGTCCACTGGGTTCGTG
CCTTCATCCGGATATCCAGGAACTGTTAAGACCCACTTTCACATTTAAGTTGTTTTTCTAATCCGCATAT
GATCAATTCAAGGCCGAATAAGAAGGCTGGCTCTGCACCTTGGTGATCAAATAATTCGATAGCTTGTCGT
AATAATGGCGGCATACTATCAGTAGTAGGTGTTTCCCTTTCTTCTTTAGCGACTTGATGCTCTTGATCTT
CCAATACGCAACCTAAAGTAAAATGCCCCACAGCGCTGAGTGCATATAATGCATTCTCTAGTGAAAAACC
TTGTTGGCATAAAAAGGCTAATTGATTTTCGAGAGTTTCATACTGTTTTTCTGTAGGCCGTGTACCTAAA
TGTACTTTTGCTCCATCGCGATGACTTAGTAAAGCACATCTAAAACTTTTAGCGTTATTACGTAAAAAAT
CTTGCCAGCTTTCCCCTTCTAAAGGGCAAAAGTGAGTATGGTGCCTATCTAACATCTCAATGGCTAAGGC
GTCGAGCAAAGCCCGCTTATTTTTTACATGCCAATACAATGTAGGCTGCTCTACACCTAGCTTCTGGGCG
AGTTTACGGGTTGTTAAACCTTCGATTCCGACCTCATTAAGCAGCTCTAATGCGCTGTTAATCACTTTAC
TTTTATCTAATCTAGACATACTCTTCCTTTTTCAATATTATTGAAGCATTTATCAGGGTTATTGTCTCAT
GAGCGGATACATATTTGAATGTATTTAGAAAAATAAACAAATAGGGGTTCCGCGTTTCCCTCGACAATTC
GCGCTAGACCTAGGGCGTTCGGCTGCGGCGAGCGGTATCAGCTCACTCAAAGGCGGTAATACGGTTATCC
ACAGAATCAGGGGATAACGCAGGAAAGAACATGTGAGCAAAAGGCCAGCAAAAGGCCAGGAACCGTAAAA
AGGCCGCGTTGCTGGCGTTTTTCCATAGGCTCCGCCCCCCTGACGAGCATCACAAAAATCGACGCTCAAG
TCAGAGGTGGCGAAACCCGACAGGACTATAAAGATACCAGGCGTTTCCCCCTGGAAGCTCCCTCGTGCGC
TCTCCTGTTCCGACCCTGCCGCTTACCGGATACCTGTCCGCCTTTCTCCCTTCGGGAAGCGTGGCGCTTT
CTCATAGCTCACGCTGTAGGTATCTCAGTTCGGTGTAGGTCGTTCGCTCCAAGCTGGGCTGTGTGCACGA
ACCCCCCGTTCAGCCCGACCGCTGCGCCTTATCCGGTAACTATCGTCTTGAGTCCAACCCGGTAAGACAC
GACTTATCGCCACTGGCAGCAGCCACTGGTAACAGGATTAGCAGAGCGAGGTATGTAGGCGGTGCTACAG
AGTTCTTGAAGTGGTGGCCTAACTACGGCTACACTAGAAGGACAGTATTTGGTATCTGCGCTCTGCTGAA
GCCAGTTACCTTCGGAAAAAGAGTTGGTAGCTCTTGATCCGGCAAACAAACCACCGCTGGTAGCGGTGGT
TTTTTTGTTTGCAAGCAGCAGATTACGCGCAGAAAAAAAGGATCTCAAGAAGATCCTTTGATCTTTTCTA
CGGGGTCTGACGCTCAGTGGAACGAAAACTCACGTTAAGGGATTTTGGTCATGACTAGTGCTTGGATTCT
CACCAATAAAAAACGCCCGGCGGCAACCGAGCGTTCTGAACAAATCCAGATGGAGTTCTGAGGTCATTAC
TGGATCTATCAACAGGAGTCCAAGCGAGCTCTCGAACCCCAGAGTCCCGCTCAGAAGAACTCGTCAAGAA
GGCGATAGAAGGCGATGCGCTGCGAATCGGGAGCGGCGATACCGTAAAGCACGAGGAAGCGGTCAGCCCA
TTCGCCGCCAAGCTCTTCAGCAATATCACGGGTAGCCAACGCTATGTCCTGATAGCGGTCCGCCACACCC
AGCCGGCCACAGTCGATGAATCCAGAAAAGCGGCCATTTTCCACCATGATATTCGGCAAGCAGGCATCGC
CATGGGTCACGACGAGATCCTCGCCGTCGGGCATGCGCGCCTTGAGCCTGGCGAACAGTTCGGCTGGCGC
GAGCCCCTGATGCTCTTCGTCCAGATCATCCTGATCGACAAGACCGGCTTCCATCCGAGTACGTGCTCGC
TCGATGCGATGTTTCGCTTGGTGGTCGAATGGGCAGGTAGCCGGATCAAGCGTATGCAGCCGCCGCATTG
CATCAGCCATGATGGATACTTTCTCGGCAGGAGCAAGGTGAGATGACAGGAGATCCTGCCCCGGCACTTC
GCCCAATAGCAGCCAGTCCCTTCCCGCTTCAGTGACAACGTCGAGCACAGCTGCGCAAGGAACGCCCGTC
GTGGCCAGCCACGATAGCCGCGCTGCCTCGTCCTGCAGTTCATTCAGGGCACCGGACAGGTCGGTCTTGA
CAAAAAGAACCGGGCGCCCCTGCGCTGACAGCCGGAACACGGCGGCATCAGAGCAGCCGATTGTCTGTTG
TGCCCAGTCATAGCCGAATAGCCTCTCCACCCAAGCGGCCGGAGAACCTGCGTGCAATCCATCTTGTTCA
ATCATGCGAAACGATCCTCATCCTGTCTCTTGATCAGATCTTGATCCCCTGCGCCATCAGATCCTTGGCG
GCAAGAAAGCCATCCAGTTTACTTTGCAGGGCTTCCCAACCTTACCAGAGGGCGCCCCAGCTGGCAATTC
CGACGTCTAAGAAACCATTATTATCATGACATTAACCTATAAAAATAGGCGTATCACGAGGCCCTTTCGT
CTTCACCTCGAGTCCCTATCAGTGATAGAGATTGACATCCCTATCAGTGATAGAGATACTGAGCACATCA
GCAGGACGCACTGACCGAATTCATTAAAGAGGAGAAAGGTACCATGTCCGTGAGCAAGGGCGAGGAGCTG
TTCACCGGGGTGGTGCCCATCCTGGTCGAGCTGGACGGCGACGTAAACGGCCACAAGTTCAGCGTGCGCG
GCGAGGGCGAGGGCGATGCCACCAACGGCAAGCTGACCCTGAAGTTCATCTGCACCACCGGCAAGCTGCC
CGTGCCCTGGCCCACCCTCGTGACCACCCTGACCTACGGCGTGCAGTGCTTCAGCCGCTACCCCGACCAC
ATGAAGCAGCACGACTTCTTCAAGTCCGCCATGCCCGAAGGCTACGTCCAGGAGCGCACCATCTCCTTCA
AGGACGACGGCACCTACAAGACCCGCGCCGAGGTGAAGTTCGAGGGCGACACCCTGGTGAACCGCATCGA
GCTGAAGGGCATCGACTTCAAGGAGGACGGCAACATCCTGGGGCACAAGCTGGAGTACAACTTCAACAGC
CACAACGTCTATATCACGGCCGACAAGCAGAAGAACGGCATCAAGGCGAACTTCAAGATCCGCCACAACG
TCGAGGACGGCAGCGTGCAGCTCGCCGACCACTACCAGCAGAACACCCCCATCGGCGACGGCCCCGTGCT
GCTGCCCGACAACCACTACCTGAGCACCCAGTCCAAGCTGAGCAAAGACCCCAACGAGAAGCGCGATCAC
ATGGTCCTGCTGGAGTTCGTGACCGCCGCCGGGATCACTCTCGGCATGGACGAGCTGTACAAGAGCGGTC
ACCATCACCATCACCATTAAGAATTCCTGCAGCCCGGGGGATCCCATGGTACGCGTGCTAGAGGCATCAA
ATAAAACGAAAGGCTCAGTCG
